>Addgene plasmid #59819 | pcDNA5 FRT TO GFP MPS1 K-R | depositor full sequence | sequence record 98979 | Full Sequence
GACGGATCGGGAGATCTCCCGATCCCCTATGGTGCACTCTCAGTACAATCTGCTCTGATGCCGCATAGTT
AAGCCAGTATCTGCTCCCTGCTTGTGTGTTGGAGGTCGCTGAGTAGTGCGCGAGCAAAATTTAAGCTACA
ACAAGGCAAGGCTTGACCGACAATTGCATGAAGAATCTGCTTAGGGTTAGGCGTTTTGCGCTGCTTCGCG
ATGTACGGGCCAGATATACGCGTTGACATTGATTATTGACTAGTTATTAATAGTAATCAATTACGGGGTC
ATTAGTTCATAGCCCATATATGGAGTTCCGCGTTACATAACTTACGGTAAATGGCCCGCCTGGCTGACCG
CCCAACGACCCCCGCCCATTGACGTCAATAATGACGTATGTTCCCATAGTAACGCCAATAGGGACTTTCC
ATTGACGTCAATGGGTGGAGTATTTACGGTAAACTGCCCACTTGGCAGTACATCAAGTGTATCATATGCC
AAGTACGCCCCCTATTGACGTCAATGACGGTAAATGGCCCGCCTGGCATTATGCCCAGTACATGACCTTA
TGGGACTTTCCTACTTGGCAGTACATCTACGTATTAGTCATCGCTATTACCATGGTGATGCGGTTTTGGC
AGTACATCAATGGGCGTGGATAGCGGTTTGACTCACGGGGATTTCCAAGTCTCCACCCCATTGACGTCAA
TGGGAGTTTGTTTTGGCACCAAAATCAACGGGACTTTCCAAAATGTCGTAACAACTCCGCCCCATTGACG
CAAATGGGCGGTAGGCGTGTACGGTGGGAGGTCTATATAAGCAGAGCTCTCCCTATCAGTGATAGAGATC
TCCCTATCAGTGATAGAGATCGTCGACGAGCTCGTTTAGTGAACCGTCAGATCGCCTGGAGACGCCATCC
ACGCTGTTTTGACCTCCATAGAAGACACCGGGACCGATCCAGCCTCCGGACTCTAGCGTTTAAACTTAAG
CTTGGTACCCCGGGGAATTCGGCAGATCCCGAGGTCCGACAGCGCCCGGCCCAGATCCCCACGCCTGCCA
GGAGCAAGCCGAGAGCCAGCCGGCCGGCGCACTCCGACTCCGAGCAGTCTCTGTCCTTCGACCCGAGCCC
CGCGCCCTTTCCGGGACCCCTGCCCCGCGGATGGTGAGCAAGGGCGAGGAGCTGTTCACCGGGGTGGTGC
CCATCCTGGTCGAGCTGGACGGCGACGTAAACGGCCACAAGTTCAGCGTGTCCGGCGAGGGCGAGGGCGA
TGCCACCTACGGCAAGCTGACCCTGAAGTTCATCTGCACCACCGGCAAGCTGCCCGTGCCCTGGCCCACC
CTCGTGACCACCTTGACCTACGGCGTGCAGTGCTTCGCCCGCTACCCCGACCACATGAAGCAGCACGACT
TCTTCAAGTCCGCCATGCCCGAAGGCTACGTCCAGGAGCGCACCATCTTCTTCAAGGACGACGGCAACTA
CAAGACCCGCGCCGAGGTGAAGTTCGAGGGCGACACCCTGGTGAACCGCATCGAGCTGAAGGGCATCGAC
TTCAAGGAGGACGGCAACATCCTGGGGCACAAGCTGGAGTACAACTACAACAGCCACAAGGTCTATATCA
CCGCCGACAAGCAGAAGAACGGCATCAAGGTGAACTTCAAGACCCGCCACAACATCGAGGACGGCAGCGT
GCAGCTCGCCGACCACTACCAGCAGAACACCCCCATCGGCGACGGCCCCGTGCTGCTGCCCGACAACCAC
TACCTGAGCACCCAGTCCGCCCTGAGCAAAGACCCCAACGAGAAGCGCGATCACATGGTCCTGCTGGAGT
TCGTGACCGCCGCCGGGATCACTCTCGGCATGGACGAGCTGTACAAGCTCGAGGGATCCATGGAATCCGA
GGATTTAAGTGGCAGAGAATTGACAATTGATTCCATAATGAACAAAGTGAGAGACATTAAAAATAAGTTT
AAAAATGAAGACCTTACTGATGAACTAAGCTTGAATAAAATTTCTGCTGATACTACAGATAACTCGGGAA
CTGTTAACCAAATTATGATGATGGCAAACAACCCAGAGGACTGGTTGAGTTTGTTGCTCAAACTAGAGAA
AAACAGTGTTCCGCTAAGTGATGCTCTTTTAAATAAATTGATTGGTCGTTACAGTCAAGCAATTGAAGCG
CTTCCCCCAGATAAATATGGCCAAAATGAGAGTTTTGCTAGAATTCAAGTGAGATTTGCTGAATTAAAAG
CTATTCAAGAGCCAGATGATGCACGTGACTACTTTCAAATGGCCAGAGCAAACTGCAAGAAATTTGCTTT
TGTTCATATATCTTTTGCACAATTTGAACTGTCACAAGGTAATGTCAAAAAAAGTAAACAACTTCTTCAA
AAAGCTGTAGAACGTGGAGCAGTACCACTAGAAATGCTGGAAATTGCCCTGCGGAATTTAAACCTCCAAA
AAAAGCAGCTGCTTTCAGAGGAGGAAAAGAAGAATTTATCAGCATCTACGGTATTAACTGCCCAAGAATC
ATTTTCCGGTTCACTTGGGCATTTACAGAATAGGAACAACAGTTGTGATTCCAGAGGACAGACTACTAAA
GCCAGGTTTTTATATGGAGAGAACATGCCACCACAAGATGCAGAAATAGGTTACCGGAATTCATTGAGAC
AAACTAACAAAACTAAACAGTCATGCCCATTTGGAAGAGTCCCAGTTAACCTTCTAAATAGCCCAGATTG
TGATGTGAAGACAGATGATTCAGTTGTACCTTGTTTTATGAAAAGACAAACCTCTAGATCAGAATGCCGA
GATTTGGTTGTGCCTGGATCTAAACCAAGTGGAAATGATTCCTGTGAATTAAGAAATTTAAAGTCTGTTC
AAAATAGTCATTTCAAGGAACCTCTGGTGTCAGATGAAAAGAGTTCTGAACTTATTATTACTGATTCAAT
AACCCTGAAGAATAAAACGGAATCAAGTCTTCTAGCTAAATTAGAAGAAACTAAAGAGTATCAAGAACCA
GAGGTTCCAGAGAGTAACCAGAAACAGTGGCAATCTAAGAGAAAGTCAGAGTGTATTAACCAGAATCCTG
CTGCATCTTCAAATCACTGGCAGATTCCGGAGTTAGCCCGAAAAGTTAATACAGAGCAGAAACATACCAC
TTTTGAGCAACCTGTCTTTTCAGTTTCAAAACAGTCACCACCAATATCAACATCTAAATGGTTTGACCCA
AAATCTATTTGTAAGACACCAAGCAGCAATACCTTGGATGATTACATGAGCTGTTTTAGAACTCCAGTTG
TAAAGAATGACTTTCCACCTGCTTGTCAGTTGTCAACACCTTATGGCCAACCTGCCTGTTTCCAGCAGCA
ACAGCATCAAATACTTGCCACTCCACTTCAAAATTTACAGGTTTTAGCATCTTCTTCAGCAAATGAATGC
ATTTCGGTTAAAGGAAGAATTTATTCCATTTTAAAGCAGATAGGAAGTGGAGGTTCAAGCAAGGTATTTC
AGGTGTTAAATGAAAAGAAACAGATATATGCTATAAAATATGTGAACTTAGAAGAAGCAGATAACCAAAC
TCTTGATAGTTACCGGAACGAAATAGCTTATTTGAATAAACTACAACAACACAGTGATAAGATCATCCGA
CTTTATGATTATGAAATCACGGACCAGTACATCTACATGGTAATGGAGTGTGGAAATATTGATCTTAATA
GTTGGCTTAAAAAGAAAAAATCCATTGATCCATGGGAACGCAAGAGTTACTGGAAAAATATGTTAGAGGC
AGTTCACACAATCCATCAACATGGCATTGTTCACAGTGATCTTAAACCAGCTAACTTTCTGATAGTTGAT
GGAATGCTAAAGCTAATTGCCTTTGGGATTGCAAACCAAATGCAACCAGATACAACAAGTGTTGTTAAAG
ATTCTCAGGTTGGCACAGTTAATTATATGCCACCAGAAGCAATCAAAGATATGTCTTCCTCCAGAGAGAA
TGGGAAATCTAAGTCAAAGATAAGCCCCAAAAGTGATGTTTGGTCCTTAGGATGTATTTTGTACTATATG
ACTTACGGGAAAACACCATTTCAGCAGATAATTAATCAGATTTCTAAATTACATGCCATAATTGATCCTA
ATCATGAAATTGAATTTCCCGATATTCCAGAGAAAGATCTTCAAGATGTGTTAAAGTGTTGTTTAAAAAG
GGACCCAAAACAGAGGATATCCATTCCTGAGCTCCTGGCTCATCCATATGTTCAAATTCAAACTCATCCA
GTTAACCAAATGGCCAAGGGAACCACTGAAGAAATGAAATATGTTCTGGGCCAACTTGTTGGTCTGAATT
CTCCTAACTCCATTTTGAAAGCTGCTAAAACTTTATATGAACACTATAGTGGTGGTGAAAGTCATAATTC
TTCATCCTCCAAGACTTTTGAAAAAAAAAGGGGAAAAAAATGAGCGGCCGCGGGCCCGTTTAAACCCGCT
GATCAGCCTCGACTGTGCCTTCTAGTTGCCAGCCATCTGTTGTTTGCCCCTCCCCCGTGCCTTCCTTGAC
CCTGGAAGGTGCCACTCCCACTGTCCTTTCCTAATAAAATGAGGAAATTGCATCGCATTGTCTGAGTAGG
TGTCATTCTATTCTGGGGGGTGGGGTGGGGCAGGACAGCAAGGGGGAGGATTGGGAAGACAATAGCAGGC
ATGCTGGGGATGCGGTGGGCTCTATGGCTTCTGAGGCGGAAAGAACCAGCTGGGGCTCTAGGGGGTATCC
CC
[124 nt withheld, positions 4763-4886]
C
[91 nt withheld, positions 4888-4978]
AGGGTGATGGTTCACGTACCTAGAAGTTCCTATTCCGAAGTTCCTATTCTCTAGAAAGTATAGGAACTTC
CTTGGCCAAAAAGCCTGAACTCACCGCGACGTCTGTCGAGAAGTTTCTGATCGAAAAGTTCGACAGCGTC
TCCGACCTGATGCAGCTCTCGGAGGGCGAAGAATCTCGTGCTTTCAGCTTCGATGTAGGAGGGCGTGGAT
ATGTCCTGCGGGTAAATAGCTGCGCCGATGGTTTCTACAAAGATCGTTATGTTTATCGGCACTTTGCATC
GGCCGCGCTCCCGATTCCGGAAGTGCTTGACATTGGGGAATTCAGCGAGAGCCTGACCTATTGCATCTCC
CGCCGTGCACAGGGTGTCACGTTGCAAGACCTGCCTGAAACCGAACTGCCCGCTGTTCTGCAGCCGGTCG
CGGAGGCCATGGATGCGATCGCTGCGGCCGATCTTAGCCAGACGAGCGGGTTCGGCCCATTCGGACCGCA
AGGAATCGGTCAATACACTACATGGCGTGATTTCATATGCGCGATTGCTGATCCCCATGTGTATCACTGG
CAAACTGTGATGGACGACACCGTCAGTGCGTCCGTCGCGCAGGCTCTCGATGAGCTGATGCTTTGGGCCG
AGGACTGCCCCGAAGTCCGGCACCTCGTGCACGCGGATTTCGGCTCCAACAATGTCCTGACGGACAATGG
CCGCATAACAGCGGTCATTGACTGGAGCGAGGCGATGTTCGGGGATTCCCAATACGAGGTCGCCAACATC
TTCTTCTGGAGGCCGTGGTTGGCTTGTATGGAGCAGCAGACGCGCTACTTCGAGCGGAGGCATCCGGAGC
TTGCAGGATCGCCGCGGCTCCGGGCGTATATGCTCCGCATTGGTCTTGACCAACTCTATCAGAGCTTGGT
TGACGGCAATTTCGATGATGCAGCTTGGGCGCAGGGTCGATGCGACGCAATCGTCCGATCCGGAGCCGGG
ACTGTCGGGCGTACACAAATCGCCCGCAGAAGCGCGGCCGTCTGGACCGATGGCTGTGTAGAAGTACTCG
CCGATAGTGGAAACCGACGCCCCAGCACTCGTCCGAGGGCAAAGGAATAGCACGTACTACGAGATTTCGA
TTCCACCGCCGCCTTCTATGAAAGGTTGGGCTTCGGAATCGTTTTCCGGGACGCCGGCTGGATGATCCTC
CAGCGCGGGGATCTCATGCTGGAGTTCTTCGCCCACCCCAACTTGTTTATTGCAGCTTATAATGGTTACA
AATAAAGCAATAGCATCACAAATTTCACAAATAAAGCATTTTTTTCACTGCATTCTAGTTGTGGTTTGTC
CAAACTCATCAATGTATCTTATCATGTCTGTATACCGTCGACCTCTAGCTAGAGCTTGGCGTAATCATGG
TCATAGCTGTTTCCTGTGTGAAATTGTTATCCGCTCACAATTCCACACAACATACGAGCCGGAAGCATAA
AGTGTAAAGCCTGGGGTGCCTAATGAGTGAGCTAACTCACATTAATTGCGTTGCGCTCACTGCCCGCTTT
CCAGTCGGGAAACCTGTCGTGCCAGCTGCATTAATGAATCGGCCAACGCGCGGGGAGAGGCGGTTTGCGT
ATTGGGCGCTCTTCCGCTTCCTCGCTCACTGACTCGCTGCGCTCGGTCGTTCGGCTGCGGCGAGCGGTAT
CAGCTCACTCAAAGGCGGTAATACGGTTATCCACAGAATCAGGGGATAACGCAGGAAAGAACATGTGAGC
AAAAGGCCAGCAAAAGGCCAGGAACCGTAAAAAGGCCGCGTTGCTGGCGTTTTTCCATAGGCTCCGCCCC
CCTGACGAGCATCACAAAAATCGACGCTCAAGTCAGAGGTGGCGAAACCCGACAGGACTATAAAGATACC
AGGCGTTTCCCCCTGGAAGCTCCCTCGTGCGCTCTCCTGTTCCGACCCTGCCGCTTACCGGATACCTGTC
CGCCTTTCTCCCTTCGGGAAGCGTGGCGCTTTCTCATAGCTCACGCTGTAGGTATCTCAGTTCGGTGTAG
GTCGTTCGCTCCAAGCTGGGCTGTGTGCACGAACCCCCCGTTCAGCCCGACCGCTGCGCCTTATCCGGTA
ACTATCGTCTTGAGTCCAACCCGGTAAGACACGACTTATCGCCACTGGCAGCAGCCACTGGTAACAGGAT
TAGCAGAGCGAGGTATGTAGGCGGTGCTACAGAGTTCTTGAAGTGGTGGCCTAACTACGGCTACACTAGA
AGAACAGTATTTGGTATCTGCGCTCTGCTGAAGCCAGTTACCTTCGGAAAAAGAGTTGGTAGCTCTTGAT
CCGGCAAACAAACCACCGCTGGTAGCGGTGGTTTTTTTGTTTGCAAGCAGCAGATTACGCGCAGAAAAAA
AGGATCTCAAGAAGATCCTTTGATCTTTTCTACGGGGTCTGACGCTCAGTGGAACGAAAACTCACGTTAA
GGGATTTTGGTCATGAGATTATCAAAAAGGATCTTCACCTAGATCCTTTTAAATTAAAAATGAAGTTTTA
AATCAATCTAAAGTATATATGAGTAAACTTGGTCTGACAGTTACCAATGCTTAATCAGTGAGGCACCTAT
CTCAGCGATCTGTCTATTTCGTTCATCCATAGTTGCCTGACTCCCCGTCGTGTAGATAACTACGATACGG
GAGGGCTTACCATCTGGCCCCAGTGCTGCAATGATACCGCGAGACCCACGCTCACCGGCTCCAGATTTAT
CAGCAATAAACCAGCCAGCCGGAAGGGCCGAGCGCAGAAGTGGTCCTGCAACTTTATCCGCCTCCATCCA
GTCTATTAATTGTTGCCGGGAAGCTAGAGTAAGTAGTTCGCCAGTTAATAGTTTGCGCAACGTTGTTGCC
ATTGCTACAGGCATCGTGGTGTCACGCTCGTCGTTTGGTATGGCTTCATTCAGCTCCGGTTCCCAACGAT
CAAGGCGAGTTACATGATCCCCCATGTTGTGCAAAAAAGCGGTTAGCTCCTTCGGTCCTCCGATCGTTGT
CAGAAGTAAGTTGGCCGCAGTGTTATCACTCATGGTTATGGCAGCACTGCATAATTCTCTTACTGTCATG
CCATCCGTAAGATGCTTTTCTGTGACTGGTGAGTACTCAACCAAGTCATTCTGAGAATAGTGTATGCGGC
GACCGAGTTGCTCTTGCCCGGCGTCAATACGGGATAATACCGCGCCACATAGCAGAACTTTAAAAGTGCT
CATCATTGGAAAACGTTCTTCGGGGCGAAAACTCTCAAGGATCTTACCGCTGTTGAGATCCAGTTCGATG
TAACCCACTCGTGCACCCAACTGATCTTCAGCATCTTTTACTTTCACCAGCGTTTCTGGGTGAGCAAAAA
CAGGAAGGCAAAATGCCGCAAAAAAGGGAATAAGGGCGACACGGAAATGTTGAATACTCATACTCTTCCT
TTTTCAATATTATTGAAGCATTTATCAGGGTTATTGTCTCATGAGCGGATACATATTTGAATGTATTTAG
AAAAATAAACAAATAGGGGTTCCGCGCACATTTCCCCGAAAAGTGCCACCTGACGTC
Features (pLannotate 1.2.2; 22 found; start..end, strand, type, name):
     28..80      -  misc_feature   bom (fragment): basis of mobility region from pBR322
    235..614     +  enhancer       CMV enhancer: human cytomegalovirus immediate early enhancer
    615..818     +  promoter       CMV promoter: human cytomegalovirus (CMV) immediate early promoter
    820..839     +  promoter       PLtetO-1 promoter (fragment): modified phage lambda PL promoter with tet operator sites (Lutz and Bujard, 1997)
    841..860     +  promoter       PLtetO-1 promoter (fragment): modified phage lambda PL promoter with tet operator sites (Lutz and Bujard, 1997)
    868..901     +  promoter       TRE3GV promoter (fragment): 3rd-generation Tet-responsive promoter that can be activated by binding of Tet-On® 3G, optimized for retroviral and lentiviral vectors
   1151..1867    +  CDS            Emerald: Emerald is a basic (constitutively fluorescent) green fluorescent protein published in 1998, derived from Aequorea victoria. It is reported to be a very rapidly-maturing weak dimer.
   1880..4450    +  CDS            TTK: TTK_HUMAN - Also known as MPS1, MPS1L1. Experimental evidence at protein level: Swiss-Prot protein existence level 1. Phosphorylates proteins on serine, threonine, and tyrosine (PubMed:18243099, PubMed:29162720). Probably associated with cell proliferation (PubMed:18243099). Phosphorylates MAD1L1 to promote mitotic checkpoint signaling (PubMed:29162720). Essential for chromosome alignment by enhancing AURKB activity (via direct CDCA8 phosphorylation) at the centromere, and for the mitotic checkpoint (PubMed:18243099). From Homo sapiens (Human).
   4493..4717    +  polyA_signal   bGH poly(A) signal: bovine growth hormone polyadenylation signal
   4721..4742    +  promoter       SV40 promoter (fragment): SV40 enhancer and early promoter
   4763..4996    +  rep_origin     f1 ori (fragment) (sequence partly withheld): f1 bacteriophage origin of replication; arrow indicates direction of (+) strand synthesis
   5001..5048    +  protein_bind   FRT: FLP-mediated recombination occurs in the 8-bp core sequence TCTAGAAA (Turan and Bode, 2011). FLP recombinase from the Saccharomyces cerevisiae 2μ plasmid
   5056..6078    +  CDS            HygR: aminoglycoside phosphotransferase from E. coli; aph(4)-Ia; confers resistance to hygromycin
   6088..6213    +  CDS            ble (fragment): BLE_KLEPN - Experimental evidence at protein level: Swiss-Prot protein existence level 1. Binding protein with a strong affinity to the bleomycin family of antibiotics. Binds to CL990; an antimitotic-antibiotic compound. From Klebsiella pneumoniae.
   6208..6329    +  polyA_signal   SV40 poly(A) signal: SV40 polyadenylation signal
   6402..6418    -  protein_bind   lac operator: The lac repressor binds to the lac operator to inhibit transcription in E. coli. This inhibition can be relieved by adding lactose or isopropyl-β-D-thiogalactopyranoside (IPTG). lac repressor encoded by lacI
   6426..6456    -  promoter       lac promoter: promoter for the E. coli lac operon
   6471..6492    -  protein_bind   CAP binding site: CAP binding activates transcription in the presence of cAMP. E. coli catabolite activator protein
   6505..6597    -  CDS            lacI (fragment): lac repressor; lacI; The lac repressor binds to the lac operator to inhibit transcription in E. coli. This inhibition can be relieved by adding lactose or isopropyl-β-D-thiogalactopyranoside (IPTG).
   6780..7368    -  rep_origin     ori: high-copy-number ColE1/pMB1/pBR322/pUC origin of replication
   7539..8399    -  CDS            AmpR: β-lactamase; bla; confers resistance to ampicillin, carbenicillin, and related antibiotics
   8400..8504    -  promoter       AmpR promoter: bla
