[The description below was written by a language model from this plasmid's Addgene catalogue record and pLannotate feature annotations shown in this document.]
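Description:
pcDNA5 FRT TO GFP MPS1 K-R is a mammalian expression plasmid built on the pcDNA5/FRT/TO backbone, designed for site-specific genomic integration and tetracycline-inducible expression of a GFP-tagged human Mps1 kinase (gene symbol TTK). In bacteria it is maintained as a high-copy plasmid through a ColE1/pUC-type origin and selected with ampicillin via the β-lactamase gene. The annotation also picks up fragments of an f1 origin and lac regulatory elements, which are remnants of the backbone.

The expression cassette is driven by the hybrid CMV/TetO2 promoter: the CMV immediate-early enhancer and promoter are followed by two tet operator sites (annotated by the software as short tet-promoter fragments). Transcription is therefore held off in cells that express the Tet repressor and is switched on by adding tetracycline or doxycycline. Downstream lies an Emerald GFP coding sequence joined to the N-terminus of the TTK open reading frame, and the cassette ends with the bovine growth hormone polyadenylation signal. The catalogue describes the insert as a kinase-dead, catalytically inactive mutant carrying D664A. The "K-R" in the name is not explained in the record.

An FRT site sits directly upstream of a hygromycin resistance gene with no annotated promoter of its own, followed by an SV40 poly(A) signal. In this design, FLP-mediated recombination into a genomic FRT site in a compatible host line places the gene behind a resident promoter, so hygromycin resistance marks correct integrants. The resulting isogenic stable lines allow inducible expression of fluorescent, inactive Mps1, which suits the associated work on the role of Mps1 kinase activity in mitosis, the spindle checkpoint and Mad2 recruitment to kinetochores.
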