Addgene plasmid #59819: pcDNA5 FRT TO GFP MPS1 K-R
Purpose: Allows the integration of GFP MPS1 K-R in the genome and Tet-inducible expression.
Depositing lab: Stephen Taylor. Depositing organization: University of Manchester. Publication: Mps1 kinase activity restrains anaphase during an unperturbed mitosis and targets Mad2 to kinetochores. Tighe A, Staples O, Taylor S. J Cell Biol. 2008 Jun 16;181(6):893-901. doi: 10.1083/jcb.200712028. Epub 2008 Jun 9. PubMed 18541701.
Backbone
  Vector backbone: pcDNA5/FRT/TO
  Backbone manufacturer: Invitrogen
  Vector type: Mammalian Expression
  Selectable markers: Hygromycin
Growth in bacteria
  Bacterial resistance: Ampicillin, 100 μg/mL
  Growth temperature: 37°C
  Growth strain: DH5alpha
  Copy number: High Copy
Gene/Insert
  Gene/Insert name: Mps1
  Species: H. sapiens (human)
  Mutation: KD, catalytically inactive, D664A
  Entrez Gene: TTK (a.k.a. CT96, ESK, MPH1, MPS1, MPS1L1, PYT)
  Promoter: hybrid human cytomegalovirus (CMV)/TetO2 promoter
  Tag / fusion protein: EmGFP (N terminal on insert)
  Cloning method: Unknown
  Sequencing primers: 5′ CMV-F; 3′ BGH-rev
Terms and licenses: Academic/Nonprofit Terms; Industry Terms: Not Available to Industry
How to cite: pcDNA5 FRT TO GFP MPS1 K-R was a gift from Stephen Taylor (Addgene plasmid # 59819 ; http://n2t.net/addgene:59819 ; RRID:Addgene_59819)
