>Addgene plasmid #59819 | pcDNA5 FRT TO GFP MPS1 K-R | addgene partial sequence | sequence record 96432 | EGFP-C 5'-CATGGTCCTGCTGGAGTTCGTG-3'
GCTCGAGGGATCCATGGAATCCGAGGATTTAAGTGGCAGAGAATTGACAATTGATTCCATAATGAACAAA
GTGAGAGACATTAAAAATAAGTTTAAAAATGAAGACCTTACTGATGAACTAAGCTTGAATAAAATTTCTG
CTGATACTACAGATAACTCGGGAACTGTTAACCAAATTATGATGATGGCAAACAACCCAGAGGACTGGTT
GAGTTTGTTGCTCAAACTAGAGAAAAACAGTGTTCCGCTAAGTGATGCTCTTTTAAATAAATTGATTGGT
CGTTACAGTCAAGCAATTGAAGCGCTTCCCCCAGATAAATATGGCCAAAATGAGAGTTTTGCTAGAATTC
AAGTGAGATTTGCTGAATTAAAAGCTATTCAAGAGCCAGATGATGCACGTGACTACTTTCAAATGGCCAG
AGCAAACTGCAAGAAATTTGCTTTTGTTCATATATCTTTTGCACAATTTGAACTGTCACAAGGTAATGTC
AAAAAAAGTAAACAACTTCTTCAAAAAGCTGTAGAACGTGGAGCAGTACCACTAGAAATGCTGGAAATTG
CCCTGCGGAATTTAAACCTCCAAAAAAAGCAGCTGCTTTCAGAGGAGGAAAAGAAGAATTTATCAGCATC
TACGGTATTAACTGCCCAAGAATCATTTTCCGGTTCACTTGGGCATTTACAGAATAGGAACAACAGTTGT
GATTCCAGAGGACAGACTACTAAAGCCAGGTTTTTATATGGAGAGAACATGCCACCACAAGATGCAGAAA
TAGGTTACCGGAATTCATTGAGACAAACTAACAAAACTAAACAGTCATG
