>Addgene plasmid #59819 | pcDNA5 FRT TO GFP MPS1 K-R | addgene partial sequence | sequence record 96436 | BGH-rev 5'-TAGAAGGCACAGTCGAGG-3'
TTTTTTTTTCAAAAGTCTTGGAGGATGAAGAATTATGACTTTCACCACCACTATAGTGTTCATATAAAGT
TTTAGCAGCTTTCAAAATGGAGTTAGGAGAATTCAGACCAACAAGTTGGCCCAGAACATATTTCATTTCT
TCAGTGGTTCCCTTGGCCATTTGGTTAACTGGATGAGTTTGAATTTGAACATATGGATGAGCCAGGAGCT
CAGGAATGGATATCCTCTGTTTTGGGTCCCTTTTTAAACAACACTTTAACACATCTTGAAGATCTTTCTC
TGGAATATCGGGAAATTCAATTTCATGATTAGGATCAATTATGGCATGTAATTTAGAAATCTGATTAATT
ATCTGCTGAAATGGTGTTTTCCCGTAAGTCATATAGTACAAAATACATCCTAAGGACCAAACATCACTTT
TGGGGCTTATCTTTGACTTAGATTTCCCATTCTCTCTGGAGGAAGACATATCTTTGATTGCTTCTGGTGG
CATATAATTAACTGTGCCAACCTGAGAATCTTTAACAACACTTGTTGTATCTGGTTGCATTTGGTTTGCA
ATCCCAAAGGCAATTAGCTTTAGCATTCCATCAACTATCAGAAAGTTAGCTGGTTTAAGATCACTGTGAA
CAATGCCATGTTGATGGATTGTGTGAACTGCCTCTAACATATTTTTCCAGTAACTCTTGCGTTCCCATGG
ATCAATGGATTTTTTCTTTTTAAGCCAACTATTAAGATCAATA
